Addgene plasmid #205377: pICH41295(pro5U)-pAT3G18480(F,G)
Purpose: MoClo lvl0 Promoter + 5'UTR part
Depositing lab: Jennifer Nemhauser. Depositing organization: University of Washington. Publication: Building a pipeline to identify and engineer constitutive and repressible promoters. Yang EJY, Nemhauser JL. Quant Plant Biol. 2023 Oct 19;4:e12. doi: 10.1017/qpb.2023.10. eCollection 2023. PubMed 37901686.
Backbone
  Vector backbone: pICH41295
  Backbone manufacturer: Sylvestre Marillonnet Lab
  Vector type: Synthetic Biology
Growth in bacteria
  Bacterial resistance: Spectinomycin, 50 μg/mL
  Growth temperature: 37°C
  Growth strain: DH5alpha
  Copy number: High Copy
Gene/Insert
  Gene/Insert name: pAT3G18480(F,G)
  Species: A. thaliana (mustard weed)
  Insert size (bp): 1101
  Cloning method: Restriction Enzyme; 5′ cloning site unknown (unknown if destroyed)
Terms and licenses: Academic/Nonprofit Terms; Industry Terms: Not Available to Industry
How to cite: pICH41295(pro5U)-pAT3G18480(F,G) was a gift from Jennifer Nemhauser (Addgene plasmid # 205377 ; http://n2t.net/addgene:205377 ; RRID:Addgene_205377)
