[The description below was written by a language model from this plasmid's Addgene catalogue record and pLannotate feature annotations shown in this document.]
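Description:
pICH41295(pro5U)-pAT3G18480(F,G) is a MoClo (Golden Gate modular cloning) level 0 part plasmid that stores a promoter plus 5′UTR module for plant synthetic biology. It is built in the pICH41295 acceptor backbone, the standard level 0 vector for "pro + 5U" parts. The full sequenced plasmid is 3,354 nt. It is propagated in E. coli at high copy from a ColE1/pUC-type origin and is selected with spectinomycin through the aadA aminoglycoside adenylyltransferase gene, which spans the numbering origin of the record. An AmpR (bla) promoter annotated upstream of aadA likely drives the marker. The short integrase and gentamicin acetyltransferase fragments in that region look like remnants of the integron-derived resistance cassette rather than functional genes, and the small lacI fragment is likewise probably backbone residue.

The insert is a 1,101 bp Arabidopsis thaliana regulatory sequence named for the locus AT3G18480, presumably its upstream promoter region and 5′UTR. The annotation tool does not label it as a feature; it appears to occupy the otherwise largely unannotated stretch between the lacI fragment and the resistance cassette. A 17 nt match to the minimal CaMV 35S promoter falls within this region, but it is too short to tell whether it is a chance similarity or a deliberate element. The "(F,G)" suffix suggests a particular variant of the promoter, though the record does not explain it, and the cloning sites are not given.

As a level 0 part, the plasmid carries no reporter or coding sequence of its own. It is meant to be combined with coding sequence and terminator modules in type IIS restriction–ligation assemblies to build plant transcription units. This fits the associated work on identifying and engineering constitutive and repressible plant promoters.
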