Features (pLannotate 1.2.2; 7 found; start..end, strand, type, name):
    291..879     +  rep_origin     ori: high-copy-number ColE1/pMB1/pBR322/pUC origin of replication
   1062..1151    +  CDS            lacI (fragment): LACI_ECOLI - Experimental evidence at protein level: Swiss-Prot protein existence level 1. Repressor of the lactose operon. Binds allolactose as an inducer. From Escherichia coli (strain K12).
   1627..1643    +  promoter       minimal CaMV 35S promoter (fragment): minimal 35S promoter from cauliflower mosaic virus
   2357..2461    +  promoter       AmpR promoter: bla
   2452..2532    -  CDS            int (fragment): INT2_ECOLX - Protein inferred from homology: Swiss-Prot protein existence level 3. Putative integrase believed to be involved in the insertion of antibiotic resistance genes into plasmids and transposons. From Escherichia coli.
   2620..2676    +  CDS            GmR (fragment): gentamycin acetyltransferase; aacC1; confers resistance to gentamycin
   2683..117     +  CDS            aadA (across the origin): S3AD_ECOLX - Experimental evidence at protein level: Swiss-Prot protein existence level 1. Mediates bacterial resistance to the antibiotics streptomycin and spectinomycin. From Escherichia coli.
>Addgene plasmid #205377 | pICH41295(pro5U)-pAT3G18480(F,G) | addgene full sequence | sequence record 404829 | Addgene NGS Result
CTTGAAGCTAGACAGGCTTATCTTGGACAAGAAGAAGATCGCTTGGCCTCGCGCGCAGATCAGTTGGAAG
AATTTGTCCATTACGTAAAAGGCGAGATCACCAAGGTAGTCGGCAAATAACTGTCAGACCAAGTTTACTC
ATATATACTTTAGATTGATTTAAAACTTCATTTTTAATTTAAAAGGATCTAGGTGAAGATCCTTTTTGAT
AATCTCATGACCAAAATCCCTTAACGTGAGTTTTCGTTCCACTGAGCGTCAGACCCCGTAGAAAAGATCA
AAGGATCTTCTTGAGATCCTTTTTTTCTGCGCGTAATCTGCTGCTTGCAAACAAAAAAACCACCGCTACC
AGCGGTGGTTTGTTTGCCGGATCAAGAGCTACCAACTCTTTTTCCGAAGGTAACTGGCTTCAGCAGAGCG
CAGATACCAAATACTGTTCTTCTAGTGTAGCCGTAGTTAGGCCACCACTTCAAGAACTCTGTAGCACCGC
CTACATACCTCGCTCTGCTAATCCTGTTACCAGTGGCTGCTGCCAGTGGCGATAAGTCGTGTCTTACCGG
GTTGGACTCAAGACGATAGTTACCGGATAAGGCGCAGCGGTCGGGCTGAACGGGGGGTTCGTGCACACAG
CCCAGCTTGGAGCGAACGACCTACACCGAACTGAGATACCTACAGCGTGAGCTATGAGAAAGCGCCACGC
TTCCCGAAGGGAGAAAGGCGGACAGGTATCCGGTAAGCGGCAGGGTCGGAACAGGAGAGCGCACGAGGGA
GCTTCCAGGGGGAAACGCCTGGTATCTTTATAGTCCTGTCGGGTTTCGCCACCTCTGACTTGAGCGTCGA
TTTTTGTGATGCTCGTCAGGGGGGCGGAGCCTATGGAAAAACGCCAGCAACGCGGCCTTTTTACGGTTCC
TGGCCTTTTGCTGGCCTTTTGCTCACATGTTCTTTCCTGCGTTATCCCCTGATTCTGTGGATAACCGTAT
TACCGCCTTTGAGTGAGCTGATACCGCTCGCCGCAGCCGAACGACCGAGCGCAGCGAGTCAGTGAGCGAG
GAAGCGGAAGAGCGCCCAATACGCAAACCGCCTCTCCCCGCGCGTTGGCCGATTCATTAATCACTCTGTG
GTCTCAGGAGGCTTTAAGAATGGAGGGTGGGTGGGTATATATATGGTTGATGGTGGATCGCTTCGAGAGA
TCTACAAATGTTTAATTTTTAGTACATTGCACTTTGGGAAAAATCATAAAAGTTGTAAAAAAGAGTAAAA
GACTTTTAAAACTAGTACGTTGCACTTTTTGTTAAAAGGAGGAAGGTTTTTTGAAAATTGATTTTTGTTT
AAGGAAGGTGAGAGATTTTACTGATTGTGAGAGATTTTAAGCTACTTAAAAGTAATATGTAAACGCGTTT
TTGGGATTGGTTTAATCCACACATATATACAAGATACAAAGAATTTAATTTAATGACTAAGAAAATTAAA
GAAATTATGAATAAAAAAGAAATATACATCCTAAAAATGCGAAAGTAAAATAAAACAGGCTATGCTAAAT
TTTAAAATATTAAATTCAACATTTTTCTATTCATAAAATTTCTATTAAAATTATTTGTAGATAAGAGATA
ATATGTTCAAACATTATTCCTCTATATAAGGAATCAAACTTGCAAACTTTAAAATAAAATTTTGAAAAAT
ATATCTAATGTAATATTCTGGTTTTATTAGTAAAGTAATATTACTTAATACTAACAAATTACAAAGAAAA
GAACTGAAGGAAAAAAAATAAACTTTTAAAATTTTCTAACCAGTGAAATAAATTAGAATTTAAACTTAAA
ATTTTATTAATTAATAATAGTCATAACAAAATTTGACAAATGTTTTCAACTTAGATGTGCAATAAACATT
GCCATACACCTTGAGGTGGATACTGGGCCTATGAATGGCGCAAGGAATAGCCCATTGGTTATTCTATATC
TTTTGGACCTTACGTTGTGGTAACTTGCTCCATGTCTGGCTCATAACAAAAAAATAAATAAGAATTACGC
TTCTACCACCATTAAACTCTAATGTATCTGAACTCAGAAGATCCGATCGGAGTAGTAAAAATTCAACAAA
ACAACAATAAGAAAACTCATTAATTCATTCGTCGGATTCGAAGAAGAAATCACTTCCCAGAAACTTTCTT
CGTATCGAAGTATTGCTTGTGTTCTTCGGAGAAACGAGATCGGGATCCGAATACGAGTACAAATGTGAGA
CCACGAAGTGGCTCTTCAGTGGACGAAAGGGCCTCGTGATACGCCTATTTTTATAGGTTAATGTCATGAT
AATAATGGTTTCTTAGACGTCAGGTGGCACTTTTCGGGGAAATGTGCGCGGAACCCCTATTTGTTTATTT
TTCTAAATACATTCAAATATGTATCCGCTCATGAGACAATAACCCTGATAAATGCTTCAATAATATTGAA
AAAGGAAGAGTATGCGCTCACGCAACTGGTCCAGAACCTTGACCGAACGCAGCGGTGGTAACGGCGCAGT
GGCGGTTTTCATGGCTTGTTATGACTGTTTTTTTTTGGGGTACAGTCTATGCCTCGGGCATCCAAGCAGC
AAGCGCGTTACGCCGTGGGTCGATGTTTGATGTTATGGAGCAGCAACGATGTTACGCAGCAGGGCAGTCG
CCCTAAAACAAAGTTAAACATCATGAGGGAAGCGGTGATCGCCGAAGTATCGACTCAACTATCAGAGGTA
GTTGGCGTCATCGAGCGCCATCTCGAACCGACGTTGCTGGCCGTACATTTGTACGGCTCCGCAGTGGATG
GCGGCCTGAAGCCACACAGCGATATTGATTTGCTGGTTACGGTGACCGTAAGGCTTGATGAAACAACGCG
GCGAGCTTTGATCAACGACCTTTTGGAAACTTCGGCTTCCCCTGGAGAGAGCGAGATTCTCCGCGCTGTA
GAAGTCACCATTGTTGTGCACGACGACATCATTCCGTGGCGTTATCCAGCTAAGCGCGAACTGCAATTTG
GAGAATGGCAGCGCAATGACATTCTTGCAGGTATCTTCGAGCCAGCCACGATCGACATTGATCTGGCTAT
CTTGCTGACAAAAGCAAGAGAACATAGCGTTGCCTTGGTAGGTCCAGCGGCGGAGGAACTCTTTGATCCG
GTTCCTGAACAGGATCTATTTGAGGCGCTAAATGAAACCTTAACGCTATGGAACTCGCCGCCCGACTGGG
CTGGCGATGAGCGAAATGTAGTGCTTACGTTGTCCCGCATTTGGTACAGCGCAGTAACCGGCAAAATCGC
GCCGAAGGATGTCGCTGCCGACTGGGCAATGGAGCGCCTGCCGGCCCAGTATCAGCCCGTCATA
